Addgene plasmid #57777: miniSOG-Tubulin-6
Purpose: Localization: Microtubules, Excitation: 448 / 473, Emission: 500 / 528
Depositing lab: Michael Davidson. Depositing organization: Florida State University, Tallahassee. Publication: A genetically encoded tag for correlated light and electron microscopy of intact cells, tissues, and organisms. Shu X, Lev-Ram V, Deerinck TJ, Qi Y, Ramko EB, Davidson MW, Jin Y, Ellisman MH, Tsien RY. PLoS Biol. 2011 Apr;9(4):e1001041. doi: 10.1371/journal.pbio.1001041. Epub 2011 Apr 5. PubMed 21483721.
Backbone
  Vector backbone: miniSOG
  Backbone size w/o insert (bp): 4750
  Vector type: Mammalian Expression
  Selectable markers: Neomycin (select with G418)
Growth in bacteria
  Bacterial resistance: Kanamycin, 50 μg/mL
  Growth temperature: 37°C
  Growth strain: DH5alpha
  Copy number: High Copy
Gene/Insert
  Gene/Insert name: Tubulin (alt name: NM_006082.2)
  Species: H. sapiens (human)
  Entrez Gene: TUBA1B (a.k.a. K-ALPHA-1)
  Promoter: CMV
  Tag / fusion protein: miniSOG
  Cloning method: Unknown
  Sequencing primers: 5′ CMV-F; 3′ SV40pA-R
Terms and licenses: Academic/Nonprofit Terms; Industry Terms
Depositor comments: . Excitation = 448 / 473; Emission = 500 / 528
How to cite: miniSOG-Tubulin-6 was a gift from Michael Davidson (Addgene plasmid # 57777 ; http://n2t.net/addgene:57777 ; RRID:Addgene_57777)
