[The description below was written by a language model from this plasmid's Addgene catalogue record.]
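Description:
miniSOG-Tubulin-6 is a mammalian expression plasmid that produces human alpha-tubulin (TUBA1B, also known as K-ALPHA-1) fused to the miniSOG tag, so that the tag is incorporated into microtubules. The backbone is a miniSOG vector of about 4.75 kb before insertion of the tubulin coding sequence. It is maintained as a high-copy plasmid in E. coli under kanamycin selection and carries a neomycin resistance marker that allows G418 selection of transfected mammalian cells. Transcription of the fusion is driven by the CMV promoter, a strong constitutive promoter in most mammalian cell lines. The listed 3′ sequencing primer points to an SV40 polyadenylation signal downstream of the open reading frame. The name suggests miniSOG sits at the N-terminus of tubulin with a short linker, but the record does not explicitly state the tag orientation, linker length or cloning method, and no feature table is provided to confirm the layout.

miniSOG (mini singlet oxygen generator) is a small flavin-binding fluorescent protein. It emits green fluorescence, with recorded excitation peaks at 448 and 473 nm and emission peaks at 500 and 528 nm, and generates singlet oxygen when illuminated. That photochemistry can locally polymerise diaminobenzidine into an osmiophilic precipitate that is visible by electron microscopy, making the tag suitable for correlated light and electron microscopy. The construct therefore serves as a microtubule localisation marker. It lets the same tagged cytoskeletal structures be viewed first by fluorescence and then at ultrastructural resolution in transfected mammalian cells.
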