>Addgene plasmid #57777 | miniSOG-Tubulin-6 | addgene partial sequence | sequence record 114603 | CMV-F 5'-CGCAAATGGGCGGTAGGCGTG-3'
CCGTCAGAATCCGCTAGCGCTACCGGTCGCCACCATGGAGAAAAGTTTCGTGATAACTGATCCACGGCTG
CCAGACAATCCCATCATCTTCGCATCCGATGGCTTCCTGGAGCTGACCGAGTATTCCAGAGAGGAGATCC
TGGGCCGCAATGGCCGCTTTCTGCAGGGACCAGAGACAGACCAGGCCACAGTGCAGAAGATTCGCGATGC
CATTAGAGATCAGCGCGAGATTACCGTGCAGCTGATAAACTACACAAAAAGCGGGAAGAAATTCTGGAAC
CTCCTGCACCTCCAGCCCATGAGGGACCAGAAGGGTGAGCTCCAGTATTTCATCGGAGTGCAGCTGGATG
GATCCGGACTCAGATCTCGAGTGCGTGAGTGCATCTCCATCCACGTTGGCCAGGCTGGTGTCCAGATTGG
CAATGCCTGCTGGGAGCTCTACTGCCTGGAACACGGCATCCAGCCCGATGGCCAGATGCCAAGTGACAAG
ACCATTGGGGGAGGAGATGACTCCTTCAACACCTTCTTCAGTGAGACGGGCGCTGGCAAGCACGTGCCCC
GGGCTGTGTTTGTAGACTTGGAACCCACAGTCATTGATGAAGTTCGCACTGGCACCTACCGCCAGCTCTT
CCACCCTGAGCAGCTCATCACAGGCAAGGAAGATGCTGCCAATAACTATGCCCGAGGGCACTACACCATT
GGCAAGGAGATCATTGACCTTGTGTTGGACCGAATTCGCAAGCTGGCTGACCAGTGCACCGGTCTTCAGG
GCTTCTTGGTTTTCCACAGCTTTGGTGGGGGAACTGGTTCTGGGTTCACCTCCCTGCTCATGGAACGTCT
CTCAGTTGATTATGGCAAGAAGTCCAAGCT
