>Addgene plasmid #57777 | miniSOG-Tubulin-6 | addgene partial sequence | sequence record 114604 | SV40pA-R 5'-GAAATTTGTGATGCTATTGC-3'
GGTTCAGGGGGAGGTGTGGGAGGTTTTTTAAAGCAAGTAAAACCTCTACAAATGTGGTATGGCTGATTAT
GATCAGTTATCTAGATCCGGTGGATCCTTAGTATTCCTCTCCTTCTTCCTCACCCTCTCCTTCAACAGAA
TCCACACCAACCTCCTCATAATCCTTCTCAAGGGCAGCCATATCTTCACGGGCCTCTGAAAACTCGCCTT
CCTCCATCCCCTCACCCACGTACCAGTGAACAAAGGCACGCTTGGCATACATCAGGTCAAACTTGTGGTC
CAGGCGAGCCCAGGCCTCAGCAATGGCTGTGGTGTTGCTCAGCATGCACACAGCTCTCTGTACCTTGGCC
AGGTCTCCACCAGGCACCACAGTGGGAGGCTGGTAGTTGATGCCAACCTTGAAGCCAGTGGGGCACCAAT
CCACAAACTGGATGCTGCGCTTGGTTTTGATGGTGGCAATGGCAGCATTGACATCTTTGGGAACCACGTC
ACCACGGTACAACAGGCAGCAAGCCATGTATTTACCATGGCGAGGGTCACATTTCACCATCTGGTTGGCT
GGCTCAAAGCAAGCATTGGTGATCTCTGCTACAGAAAGCTGTTCATGGTAGGCTTTCTCAGCAGAGATGA
CAGGGGCATATGTGGCCAGA
